>Addgene plasmid #149011 | pGBW-m4046171 | depositor full sequence | sequence record 291464 | Full Sequence
GCGGCCGCCCCACACACCATAGCTTCAAAATGTTTCTACTCCTTTTTTACTCTTCCAGATTTTCTCGGAC
TCCGCGCATCGCCGTACCACTTCAAAACACCCAAGCACAGCATACTAAATTTCCCCTCTTTCTTCCTCTA
GGGTGTCGTTAATTACCCGTACTAAAGGTTTGGAAAAGAAAAAAGAGACCGCCTCGTTTCTTTTTCTTCG
TCGAAAAAGGCAATAAAAATTTTTATCACGTTTCTTTTTCTTGAAAATTTTTTTTTTTGATTTTTTTCTC
TTTCGATGACCTCCCATTGATATTTAAGTTAATAAACGGTCTTCAATTTCTCAAGTTTCAGTTTCATTTT
TCTTGTTCTATTACAACTTTTTTTACTTCTTGCTCATTAGAAAGAAAGCATAGCAATCTAATCTAAGTTT
TAATTACAAAATGTTTCATCTCGTTGACTTTCAGGTTACTATAGCAGAGATATTACTAATTATTATGAGG
ACTTTTAAAGTTTCCATTTGGAATCTTGATTACATCATAAACCTCATAATTAAAAATTTATCTAAGTCAC
TAACTGAGAATAAATATTCTCAATTAGATGAAGAGCAACCAATGGAGATTGATCTCGTGCCGAGAGGTTC
TCACCATCATCACCATCATTAAACAGGCCCCTTTTCCTTTGTCGATATCATGTAATTAGTTATGTCACGC
TTACATTCACGCCCTCCTCCCACATCCGCTCTAACCGAAAAGGAAGGAGTTAGACAACCTGAAGTCTAGG
TCCCTATTTATTTTTTTTAATAGTTATGTTAGTATTAAGAACGTTATTTATATTTCAAATTTTTCTTTTT
TTTCTGTACAAAGCGGCCGCCGAACCACTAGTGCACTGCAGTACACGGTTTCCTTGAAATTTTTTTGATT
CGGTAATCTCCGAACAGAAGGAAGAACGAAGGAAGGAGCACAGACTTAGATTGGTATATATACGCATATG
TAGTGTTGAAGAAACATGAAATTGCCCAGTATTCTTAACCCAACTGCACAGAACAAAAACGTGCAGGAAA
CGAAGATAAATCATGTCGAAAGCTACATATAAGGAACGTGCTGCTACTCATCCTAGTCCTGTTGCTGCCA
AGCTATTTAATATCATGCACGAAAAGCAAACAAACTTGTGTGCTTCATTGGATGTTCGTACCACCAAGGA
ATTACTGGAGTTAGTTGAAGCATTAGGTCCCAAAATTTGTTTACTAAAAACACATGTGGATATCTTGACT
GATTTTTCCATGGAGGGCACAGTTAAGCCGCTAAAGGCATTATCCGCCAAGTACAATTTTTTACTCTTCG
AGGACAGAAAATTTGCTGACATTGGTAATACAGTCAAATTGCAGTACTCTGCGGGTGTATACAGAATAGC
AGAATGGGCAGACATTACGAATGCACACGGTGTGGTGGGCCCAGGTATTGTTAGCGGTTTGAAGCAGGCG
GCAGAAGAAGTAACAAAGGAACCTAGAGGCCTTTTGATGTTAGCAGAATTGTCATGCAAGGGCTCCCTAT
CTACTGGAGAATATACTAAGGGTACTGTTGACATTGCGAAGAGCGACAAAGATTTTGTTATCGGCTTTAT
TGCTCAAAGAGACATGGGTGGAAGAGATGAAGGTTACGATTGGTTGATTATGACACCCGGTGTGGGTTTA
GATGACAAGGGAGATGCATTGGGTCAACAGTATAGAACCGTGGATGATGTGGTTTCTACAGGATCTGACA
TTATTATTGTTGGAAGAGGACTATTTGCAAAGGGAAGGGATGCTAAGGTAGAGGGTGAACGTTACAGAAA
AGCAGGCTGGGAAGCATATTTGAGAAGATGCGGCCAGCAAAACTAAAAAACTGTATTATAAGTAAATGCA
TGTATACTAAACTCACAAATTAGAGCTTCAATTTAATTATATCAGTTATTACCCGAGTAACGAAGCATCT
GTGCTTCATTTTGTAGAACAAAAATGCAACGCGAGAGCGCTAATTTTTCAAACAAAGAATCTGAGCTGCA
TTTTTACAGAACAGAAATGCAACGCGAAAGCGCTATTTTACCAACGAAGAATCTGTGCTTCATTTTTGTA
AAACAAAAATGCAACGCGAGAGCGCTAATTTTTCAAACAAAGAATCTGAGCTGCATTTTTACAGAACAGA
AATGCAACGCGAGAGCGCTATTTTACCAACAAAGAATCTATACTTCTTTTTTGTTCTACAAAAATGCATC
CCGAGAGCGCTATTTTTCTAACAAAGCATCTTAGATTACTTTTTTTCTCCTTTGTGCGCTCTATAATGCA
GTCTCTTGATAACTTTTTGCACTGTAGGTCCGTTAAGGTTAGAAGAAGGCTACTTTGGTGTCTATTTTCT
CTTCCATAAAAAAAGCCTGACTCCACTTCCCGCGTTTACTGATTACTAGCGAAGCTGCGGGTGCATTTTT
TCAAGATAAAGGCATCCCCGATTATATTCTATACCGATGTGGATTGCGCATACTTTGTGAACAGAAAGTG
ATAGCGTTGATGATTCTTCATTGGTCAGAAAATTATGAACGGTTTCTTCTATTTTGTCTCTATATACTAC
GTATAGGAAATGTTTACATTTTCGTATTGTTTTCGATTCACTCTATGAATAGTTCTTACTACAATTTTTT
TGTCTAAAGAGTAATACTAGAGATAAACATAAAAAATGTAGAGGTCGAGTTTAGATGCAAGTTCAAGGAG
CGAAAGGTGGATGGGTAGGTTATATAGGGATATAGCACAGAGATATATAGCAAAGAGATACTTTTGAGCA
ATGTTTGTGGAAGCGGTATTCGCAATATTTTAGTAGCTCGTTACAGTCCGGTGCGTTTTTGGTTTTTTGA
AAGTGCGTCATCAGAGCGCTTTTGGTTTTCAAAAGCGCTCTGAAGTTCCTATACTTTCTAGCTAGAGAAT
AGGAACTTCCCGAGCGGCCGCGTGTTACAAGCTTGACTCCAGCGTAACTGGACTGCAATCAACTCACTGG
CTCACCTTCACGGGTGGGCCTTTCTTCGGTAGAAAATCAAAGGATCTTCTTGAGATCCTTTTTTTCTGCG
CGTAATCTGCTGCTTGCAAACAAAAAAACCACCGCTACCAGCGGTGGTTTGTTTGCCGGATCAAGAGCTA
CCAACTCTTTTTCCGAGGTAACTGGCTTCAGCAGAGCGCAGATACCAAATACTGTTCTTCTAGTGTAGCC
GTAGTTAGGCCACCACTTCAAGAACTCTGTAGCACCGCCTACATACCTCGCTCTGCTAATCCTGTTACCA
GTGGCTGCTGCCAGTGGCGATAAGTCGTGTCTTACCGGGTTGGACTCAAGACGATAGTTACCGGATAAGG
CGCAGCGGTCGGGCTGAACGGGGGGTTCGTGCACACAGCCCAGCTTGGAGCGAACGACCTACACCGAACT
GAGATACCTACAGCGTGAGCTATGAGAAAGCGCCACGCTTCCCGAAGGGAGAAAGGCGGACAGGTATCCG
GTAAGCGGCAGGGTCGGAACAGGAGAGCGCACGAGGGAGCTTCCAGGGGTAAACGCCTGGTATCTTTATA
GTCCTGTCGGGTTTCGCCACCTCTGACTTGAGCATCGATTTTTGTGATGCTCGTCAGGGGGGCGGAGCCT
ATGGAAAAACGCCAGCAACGCAGAAAGGCCCACCCGAAGGTGAGCCAGGTGATTACATTTGGGCCCTCAT
CAGAGGTTTTCACCGTCATCACCGAAACGCGCGAGGCAGCTGCGGTAAAGCTCATCAGCGTGGTCGTGAA
GCGATTCACAGATGTCTGCCTGTTCATCCGCGTCCAGCTCGTTGAGTTTCTCCAGAAGCGTTAATGTCTG
GCTTCTGATAAAGCGGGCCATGTTAAGGGCGGTTTTTTCCTGTTTGGTCACTTACCAATGCTTAATCAGT
GAGGCACCTATCTCAGCGATCTGTCTATTTCGTTCATCCATAGTTGCCTGACTCCCCGTCGTGTAGATAA
CTACGATGCGGGAGGGCTTACCATCTGGCCCCAGTGCTGCAATGATACCGCGAGACCCACGCTCACCGGC
TCCAGATTTATCAGCAATAAACCAGCCAGCCGGGAGGGCCGAGCGCAGAAGTGATCCTGCAACTTTATCC
GCCTCCATCCAGTCTATTAATTGTTGCCGGGAAGCTAGAGTAAGTAGTTCGCCAGTTAATAGTTTGCGCA
ACGTTGTTGCCATTGCTACAGGCATCGTGGTGTCACGCTCGTCGTTTGGTATGGCTTCATTCAGCTCCGG
TTCCCAACGATCAAGGCGAGTTACATGATCCCCCATGTTGTGCAAAAAAGCGGTTAGCTCCTTCGGTCCT
CCGATCGTTGCCAGAAGTAAGTTGGCCGCAGTGTTATCACTCATGGTTATGGCAGCACTGCATAATTCTC
TTACTGTCATGCCATCCGTGAGATGCTTTTCTGTGACTGGTGAGTACTCAACCAAGTCATTCTGAGAATA
GTGTATGCGGCGACCGAGTTGCTCTTGCCCGGCGTCAATACGGGATAATACCGCGCCACATAGCAGAACT
TTAAAAGTGCTCATCATTGGAAAACGTTCTTCGGGGCGTAAACTCTCAAGGATCTTACCGCTGTTGAGAT
CCAGTTCGATGTAACCCACTCGTGCACCCAACTGATCTTCAGCATCTTTTACTTTCACCAGCGTTTCTGG
GTGAGCAAAAACAGGAAGGCAAAATGCCGCAAAAAAGGGAATAAGGGCGACACGGAAATGTTGAATACTC
ATTTTAGCTTCCTTAGCTCCTGAAAATCTCGATAACTCAAAAAATACGCCCGGTAGTGATCTTATTTCAT
TATGGTGAAAGTTGGAACCTCTTACGTGCCGATCAAGTCAAAAGCCTCCGGTCGGAGGCTTTTGACTTTC
TGCTATGGAGGTCAGGTATGATTTAAATGGTCAGTTAGA
Features (pLannotate 1.2.2; 13 found; start..end, strand, type, name):
     10..417     +  promoter       TEF1 promoter: S. cerevisiae TEF1; promoter for EF-1α
    431..613     +  CDS            NS6_SARS2: Experimental evidence at protein level: Swiss-Prot protein existence level 1. Disrupts cell nuclear import complex formation by tethering karyopherin alpha 2 and karyopherin beta 1 to the membrane. Retention of import factors at the ER/Golgi membrane leads to a loss of transport into the nucleus. Thereby prevents STAT1 nuclear translocation in response to interferon signaling, thus blocking the expression of interferon stimulated genes (ISGs) that display multiple antiviral activities (PubMed:33097660). Suppresses IFN-beta production possibly by blocking IRF3 nuclear translocation (PubMed:3297
    678..850     +  terminator     CYC1 terminator (fragment): S. cerevisiae CYC1; transcription terminator for CYC1
    886..1062    +  promoter       URA3 promoter (fragment): S. cerevisiae URA3
   1063..1866    +  CDS            URA3: orotidine-5'-phosphate decarboxylase, required for uracil biosynthesis; S. cerevisiae URA3; yeast auxotrophic marker, counterselectable with 5-fluoroorotic acid (5-FOA)
   1949..2931    -  rep_origin     2μ ori: yeast 2μ plasmid origin of replication
   3009..3038    +  terminator     T3Te terminator: phage T3 early transcription terminator
   3060..3647    +  rep_origin     ori: high-copy-number ColE1/pMB1/pBR322/pUC origin of replication
   3659..3686    -  terminator     T7Te terminator: phage T7 early transcription terminator
   3710..3901    -  CDS            rop: Rop protein, which maintains plasmids at low copy number; rop
   3902..4762    -  CDS            AmpR: β-lactamase; bla; confers resistance to ampicillin, carbenicillin, and related antibiotics
   4763..4865    -  promoter       cat promoter: promoter of the E. coli cat gene encoding chloramphenicol acetyltransferase
   4866..4897    -  terminator     tonB terminator: bidirectional E. coli tonB-P14 transcription terminator
