[The description below was written by a language model from this plasmid's Addgene catalogue record and pLannotate feature annotations shown in this document.]
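Description:
pGBW-m4046171 is a yeast episomal expression plasmid for producing the SARS-CoV-2 ORF6 accessory protein in Saccharomyces cerevisiae. It is a shuttle vector. In E. coli it replicates from a ColE1/pUC-type origin and is selected with ampicillin through a β-lactamase gene that, according to the annotation, is driven by a cat promoter. In yeast it is maintained by the 2μ origin, which gives multicopy episomal replication, and selected by complementation of uracil auxotrophy with URA3, a marker that can also be counterselected with 5-FOA. The catalogue lists the plasmid as high copy in bacteria, although the feature table also annotates a rop coding sequence adjacent to AmpR. Short phage T3 and T7 early terminators and a tonB terminator flank the bacterial modules, presumably insulating them from read-through transcription.

The expression cassette places the wild-type ORF6 coding sequence, made by gene synthesis, under the constitutive TEF1 promoter and upstream of a CYC1 terminator fragment. The catalogue describes a backbone-encoded C-terminal thrombin-cleavable 6xHis tag. This tag is not separately annotated in the feature table, but there is a short unannotated gap between the ORF6 CDS and the terminator where it could lie. Such a tag would allow affinity purification or detection, followed by tag removal.

ORF6 is annotated as an interferon antagonist that interferes with nuclear import, blocking STAT1 nuclear translocation and interferon-stimulated gene expression. The plasmid is therefore suited to expressing and purifying the protein, or to studying its effects in a yeast model. The depositor notes that the sequencing used for quality control may not cover the entire plasmid.
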