Addgene plasmid #149011: pGBW-m4046171
Purpose: Yeast Expression plasmid for SARS-CoV-2 ORF6 protein
Depositing lab: Ginkgo Bioworks & Benjie Chen. Depositing organization: Ginkgo Bioworks.
Backbone
  Vector backbone: AmpR; 2u URA3
  Backbone size w/o insert (bp): 4078
  Vector type: Yeast Expression
  Selectable markers: URA3
Growth in bacteria
  Bacterial resistance: Ampicillin, 100 μg/mL
  Growth temperature: 37°C
  Growth strain: DH5alpha
  Copy number: High Copy
Gene/Insert
  Gene/Insert name: SARS-CoV-2 ORF6 protein
  Species: S. cerevisiae (budding yeast); Severe acute respiratory syndrome coronavirus 2
  Insert size (bp): 179
  Mutation: wt
  Entrez Gene: ORF6 (a.k.a. GU280_gp06)
  Promoter: pTEF1
  Tag / fusion protein: Cleavable thrombin;6xHIS (C terminal on backbone)
  Cloning method: Unknown
Resource information
  A portion of this plasmid was derived from a plasmid made by: GinkgoBioworks
Depositor comments: NCBI Reference Sequence: YP_009724394.1. Created by gene synthesis with Not1 site. NGS used for QC was performed by Ginkgo and may not fully cover the entire plasmid.
How to cite: pGBW-m4046171 was a gift from Ginkgo Bioworks & Benjie Chen (Addgene plasmid # 149011 ; http://n2t.net/addgene:149011 ; RRID:Addgene_149011)
