>Addgene plasmid #149011 | pGBW-m4046171 | addgene partial sequence | sequence record 297725 | Ginkgo NGS Result
GCGGCCGCCCCACACACCATAGCTTCAAAATGTTTCTACTCCTTTTTTACTCTTCCAGATTTTCTCGGAC
TCCGCGCATCGCCGTACCACTTCAAAACACCCAAGCACAGCATACTAAATTTCCCCTCTTTCTTCCTCTA
GGGTGTCGTTAATTACCCGTACTAAAGGTTTGGAAAAGAAAAAAGAGACCGCCTCGTTTCTTTTTCTTCG
TCGAAAAAGGCAATAAAAATTTTTATCACGTTTCTTTTTCTTGAAAATTTTTTTTTTTGATTTTTTTCTC
TTTCGATGACCTCCCATTGATATTTAAGTTAATAAACGGTCTTCAATTTCTCAAGTTTCAGTTTCATTTT
TCTTGTTCTATTACAACTTTTTTTACTTCTTGCTCATTAGAAAGAAAGCATAGCAATCTAATCTAAGTTT
TAATTACAAAATGTTTCATCTCGTTGACTTTCAGGTTACTATAGCAGAGATATTACTAATTATTATGAGG
ACTTTTAAAGTTTCCATTTGGAATCTTGATTACATCATAAACCTCATAATTAAAAATTTATCTAAGTCAC
TAACTGAGAATAAATATTCTCAATTAGATGAAGAGCAACCAATGGAGATTGATCTCGTGCCGAGAGGTTC
TCACCATCATCACCATCATTAAACAGGCCCCTTTTCCTTTGTCGATATCATGTAATTAGTTATGTCACGC
TTACATTCACGCCCTCCTCCCACATCCGCTCTAACCGAAAAGGAAGGAGTTAGACAACCTGAAGTCTAGG
TCCCTATTTATTTTTTTTAATAGTTATGTTAGTATTAAGAACGTTATTTATATTTCAAATTTTTCTTTTT
TTTCTGTACAAAGCGGCCGCCGAACCACTAGTGCACTGCAGTACACGGTTTCCTTGAAATTTTTTTGATT
CGGTAATCTCCGAACAGAAGGAAGAACGAAGGAAGGAGCACAGACTTAGATTGGTATATATACGCATATG
TAGTGTTGAAGAAACATGAAATTGCCCAGTATTCTTAACCCAACTGCACAGAACAAAAACGTGCAGGAAA
CGAAGATAAATCATGTCGAAAGCTACATATAAGGAACGTGCTGCTACTCATCCTAGTCCTGTTGCTGCCA
AGCTATTTAATATCATGCACGAAAAGCAAACAAACTTGTGTGCTTCATTGGATGTTCGTACCACCAAGGA
ATTACTGGAGTTAGTTGAAGCATTAGGTCCCAAAATTTGTTTACTAAAAACACATGTGGATATCTTGACT
GATTTTTCCATGGAGGGCACAGTTAAGCCGCTAAAGGCATTATCCGCCAAGTACAATTTTTTACTCTTCG
AGGACAGAAAATTTGCTGACATTGGTAATACAGTCAAATTGCAGTACTCTGCGGGTGTATACAGAATAGC
AGAATGGGCAGACATTACGAATGCACACGGTGTGGTGGGCCCAGGTATTGTTAGCGGTTTGAAGCAGGCG
GCAGAAGAAGTAACAAAGGAACCTAGAGGCCTTTTGATGTTAGCAGAATTGTCATGCAAGGGCTCCCTAT
CTACTGGAGAATATACTAAGGGTACTGTTGACATTGCGAAGAGCGACAAAGATTTTGTTATCGGCTTTAT
TGCTCAAAGAGACATGGGTGGAAGAGATGAAGGTTACGATTGGTTGATTATGACACCCGGTGTGGGTTTA
GATGACAAGGGAGATGCATTGGGTCAACAGTATAGAACCGTGGATGATGTGGTTTCTACAGGATCTGACA
TTATTATTGTTGGAAGAGGACTATTTGCAAAGGGAAGGGATGCTAAGGTAGAGGGTGAACGTTACAGAAA
AGCAGGCTGGGAAGCATATTTGAGAAGATGCGGCCAGCAAAACTAAAAAACTGTATTATAAGTAAATGCA
TGTATACTAAACTCACAAATTAGAGCTTCAATTTAATTATATCAGTTATTACCCGAGTAACGAAGCATCT
GTGCTTCATTTTGTAGAACAAAAATGCAACGCGAGAGCGCTAATTTTTCAAACAAAGAATCTGAGCTGCA
TTTTTACAGAACAGAAATGCAACGCGAAAGCGCTATTTTACCAACGAAGAATCTGTGCTTCATTTTTGTA
AAACAAAAATGCAACGCGAGAGCGCTAATTTTTCAAACAAAGAATCTGAGCTGCATTTTTACAGAACAGA
AATGCAACGCGAGAGCGCTATTTTACCAACAAAGAATCTATACTTCTTTTTTGTTCTACAAAAATGCATC
CCGAGAGCGCTATTTTAACAAAGCATCTTAGATTACTTTTTTTCTCCTTTGTGCGCTCTATAATGCAGTC
TCTTGATAACTTTTTGCACTGTAGGTCCGTTAAGGTTAGAAGAAGGCTACTTTGGTGTCTATTTTCTCTT
CCATAAAAAAAGCCTGACTCCACTTCCCGCGTTTACTGATTACTAGCGAAGCTGCGGGTGCATTTTTTCA
AGATAAAGGCATCCCCGATTATATTCTATACCGATGTGGATTGCGCATACTTTGTGAACAGAAAGTGATA
GCGTTGATGATTCTTCATTGGTCAGAAAATTATGAACGGTTTCTTCTATTTTGTCTCTATATACTACGTA
TAGGAAATGTTTACATTTTCGTATTGTTTTCGATTCACTCTATGAATAGTTCTTACTACAATTTTTTTGT
CTAAAGAGTAATACTAGAGATAAACATAAAAAATGTAGAGGTCGAGTTTAGATGCAAGTTCAAGGAGCGA
AAGGTGGATGGGTAGGTTATATAGGGATATAGCACAGAGATATATAGCAAAGAGATACTTTTGAGCAATG
TTTGTGGAAGCGGTATTCGCAATATTTTAGTAGCTCGTTACAGTCCGGTGCGTTTTTGGTTTTTTGAAAG
TGCGTCATCAGAGCGCTTTTGGTTTTCAAAAGCGCTCTGAAGTTCCTATACTTTCTAGCTAGAGAATAGG
AACTTCCCGAGCGGCCGCGTGTTACAAGCTTGACTCCAGCGTAACTGGACTGCAATCAACTCACTGGCTC
ACCTTCACGGGTGGGCCTTTCTTCGGTAGAAAATCAAAGGATCTTCTTGAGATCCTTTTTTTCTGCGCGT
AATCTGCTGCTTGCAAACAAAAAAACCACCGCTACCAGCGGTGGTTTGTTTGCCGGATCAAGAGCTACCA
ACTCTTTTTCCGAGGTAACTGGCTTCAGCAGAGCGCAGATACCAAATACTGTTCTTCTAGTGTAGCCGTA
GTTAGGCCACCACTTCAAGAACTCTGTAGCACCGCCTACATACCTCGCTCTGCTAATCCTGTTACCAGTG
GCTGCTGCCAGTGGCGATAAGTCGTGTCTTACCGGGTTGGACTCAAGACGATAGTTACCGGATAAGGCGC
AGCGGTCGGGCTGAACGGGGGGTTCGTGCACACAGCCCAGCTTGGAGCGAACGACCTACACCGAACTGAG
ATACCTACAGCGTGAGCTATGAGAAAGCGCCACGCTTCCCGAAGGGAGAAAGGCGGACAGGTATCCGGTA
AGCGGCAGGGTCGGAACAGGAGAGCGCACGAGGGAGCTTCCAGGGGTAAACGCCTGGTATCTTTATAGTC
CTGTCGGGTTTCGCCACCTCTGACTTGAGCATCGATTTTTGTGATGCTCGTCAGGGGGGCGGAGCCTATG
GAAAAACGCCAGCAACGCAGAAAGGCCCACCCGAAGGTGAGCCAGGTGATTACATTTGGGCCCTCATCAG
AGGTTTTCACCGTCATCACCGAAACGCGCGAGGCAGCTGCGGTAAAGCTCATCAGCGTGGTCGTGAAGCG
ATTCACAGATGTCTGCCTGTTCATCCGCGTCCAGCTCGTTGAGTTTCTCCAGAAGCGTTAATGTCTGGCT
TCTGATAAAGCGGGCCATGTTAAGGGCGGTTTTTTCCTGTTTGGTCACTTACCAATGCTTAATCAGTGAG
GCACCTATCTCAGCGATCTGTCTATTTCGTTCATCCATAGTTGCCTGACTCCCCGTCGTGTAGATAACTA
CGATGCGGGAGGGCTTACCATCTGGCCCCAGTGCTGCAATGATACCGCGAGACCCACGCTCACCGGCTCC
AGATTTATCAGCAATAAACCAGCCAGCCGGGAGGGCCGAGCGCAGAAGTGATCCTGCAACTTTATCCGCC
TCCATCCAGTCTATTAATTGTTGCCGGGAAGCTAGAGTAAGTAGTTCGCCAGTTAATAGTTTGCGCAACG
TTGTTGCCATTGCTACAGGCATCGTGGTGTCACGCTCGTCGTTTGGTATGGCTTCATTCAGCTCCGGTTC
CCAACGATCAAGGCGAGTTACATGATCCCCCATGTTGTGCAAAAAAGCGGTTAGCTCCTTCGGTCCTCCG
ATCGTTGCCAGAAGTAAGTTGGCCGCAGTGTTATCACTCATGGTTATGGCAGCACTGCATAATTCTCTTA
CTGTCATGCCATCCGTGAGATGCTTTTCTGTGACTGGTGAGTACTCAACCAAGTCATTCTGAGAATAGTG
TATGCGGCGACCGAGTTGCTCTTGCCCGGCGTCAATACGGGATAATACCGCGCCACATAGCAGAACTTTA
AAAGTGCTCATCATTGGAAAACGTTCTTCGGGGCGTAAACTCTCAAGGATCTTACCGCTGTTGAGATCCA
GTTCGATGTAACCCACTCGTGCACCCAACTGATCTTCAGCATCTTTTACTTTCACCAGCGTTTCTGGGTG
AGCAAAAACAGGAAGGCAAAATGCCGCAAAAAAGGGAATAAGGGCGACACGGAAATGTTGAATACTCATT
TTAGCTTCCTTAGCTCCTGAAAATCTCGATAACTCAAAAAATACGCCCGGTAGTGATCTTATTTCATTAT
GGTGAAAGTTGGAACCTCTTACGTGCCGATCAAGTCAAAAGCCTCCGGTCGGAGGCTTTTGACTTTCTGC
TATGGAGGTCAGGTATGATTTAAATGGTCAGTTAGA
